>Addgene plasmid #184600 | pCIS.MTRIA-AVP | addgene full sequence | sequence record 364869 | Addgene Partial NGS Result
CGTTACATAACTTACGGTAAATGGCCCGCCTGGCTGACCGCCCAACGACCCCCGCCCATTGACGTCAATA
ATGACGTATGTTCCCATAGTAACGCCAATAGGGACTTTCCATTGACGTCAATGGGTGGAGTATTTACGGT
AAACTGCCCACTTGGCAGTACATCAAGTGTATCATATGCCAAGTACGCCCCCTATTGACGTCAATGACGG
TAAATGGCCCGCCTGGCATTATGCCCAGTACATGACCTTATGGGACTTTCCTACTTGGCAGTACATCTAC
GTATTAGTCATCGCTATTACCATGGTCGAGGTGAGCCCCACGTTCTGCTTCACTCTCCCCATCTCCCCCC
CCTCCCCACCCCCAATTTTGTATTTATTTATTTTTTAATTATTTTGTGCAGCGATGGGGGCGGGGGGGGG
GGGGGSGCGCGCCAGGCGGGGCGGGGCGGGGCGAGGGGCGGGGCGGGGCGAGGCGGAGAGGTGCGGCGGC
AGCCAATCAGAGCGGCGCGCTCCGAAAGTTTCCTTTTATGGCGAGGCGGCGGCGGCGGCGGCCCTATAAA
AAGCGAAGCGCGCGGCGGGCGGGAGTCGCTGCGCGCTGCCTTCGCCCCGTGCCCCGCTCCGCCGCCGCCT
CGCGCCGCCCGCCCCGGCTCTGACTGACCGCGTTACTCCCACAGGTGAGCGGGCGGGACGGCCCTTCTCC
TCCGGGCTGTAATTAGCGCTTGGTTTAATGACGGCTTGTTTCTTTTCTGTGGCTGCGTGAAAGCCTTGAG
GGGCTCCGGGAGGGCCCTTTGTGCGGGGGGAGCGGCTCGGGGGGTGCGTGCGTGTGTGTGTGCGTGGGGA
GCGCCGCGTGCGGCTCCGCGCTGCCCGGCGGCTGTGAGCGCTGCGGGCGCGGCGCGGGGCTTTGTGCGCT
CCGCAGTGTGCGCGAGGGGAGCGCGGCCGGGGGCGGTGCCCCGCGGTGCGGGGGGGGCTGCGAGGGGAAC
AAAGGCTGCGTGCGGGGTGTGTGCGTGGGGGGGTGAGCAGGGGGTGTGGGCGCGTCGGTCGGGCTGCAAC
CCCCCCTGCACCCCCCTCCCCGAGTTGCTGAGCACGGCCCGGCTTCGGGTGCGGGGCTCCGTACGGGGCG
TGGCGCGGGGCTCGCCGTGCCGGGCGGGGGGTGGCGGCAGGTGGGGGTGCCGGGCGGGGCGGGGCCGCCT
CGGGCCGGGGAGGGCTCGGGGGAGGGGCGCGGCGGCCCCCGGAGCGCCGGCGGCTGTCGAGGCGCGGCGA
GCCGCAGCCATTGCCTTTTATGGTAATCGTGCGAGAGGGCGCAGGGACTTCCTTTGTCCCAAATCTGTGC
GGAGCCGAAATCTGGGAGGCGCCGCCGCACCCCCTCTAGCGGGCGCGGGGCGAAGCGGTGCGGCGCCGGC
AGGAAGGAAATGGGCGGGGAGGGCCTTCGTGCGTCGCCGCGCCGCCGTCCCCTTCTCCCTCTCCAGCCTC
GGGGCTGTCCGCGGGGGGACGGCTGCCTTCGGGGGGGACGGGGCAGGGCGGGGTTCGGCTTCTGGCGTGT
GACCGGCGGCTCTAGAGCCTCTGCTAACCATGTTCATGCCTTCTTCTTTTTCCTACAGCTCCTGGGCAAC
GTGCTGGTTATTGTGCTGTCTCATCATTTTGGCAAAGGATTCCTCGAGGTCGACGGTATCGATAAGCTTG
ATATCGAATTCACCATGGAAAGCATCAATGTGGAGAGAGACTGGGACGGTTTAAGCCTTTCATCACTGAA
CAGCGCAGACAGAAACAACTCTTCCTCCTTTTTCGTGTCTGACCTGAACTCCTTCAACGGTTCTCACAGT
GGAGGATCCCTGTTTGGGATCTTTGCAGAAAATGGCTCCAACACTACTCCTCACGCCCTGCCCCAGCCCA
GGATAAGGGACCTGACCCTGGCTCGAGCTGAGATTGCAGTTCTCGGCATAGTGCTGGCCCTCACCACTCT
TGGGAACAGCTTTGTCTTGTGGGTGCTTTTGAGGAGAAGGAAACACAATGCACCTATGCACCTGTTCATG
GTGAACCTGTGTGTGGCCGACCTGGTGGTGGCACTGTTTCAGGTTCTTCCCCAGTTGATATGGGACATTA
CGGAACGTTTTCAGGGGCCGGACTTTCTCTGCCGATCCGTCAAGTATTTACAAATTGTGGGGATGTTCGC
CTCGTCTTATATGATAGTCGCCATGACGGTGGACCGGCACCGTGCCATCTGTTGCCCCTTGCAGGCCTAC
CGTGTCGGGGCAATGTCCCGCTGGAACACCCCAGTCATGGTGGCCTGGGTGCTGGCACTAGTGCTCAGCA
TACCTCAGGTGTTCATCTTCTCTCGATCTGAAGTGGCTCCTGGAGAGTTCGAGTGCTGGGGACACTTCAC
AGAGCCGTGGGGGCTCAAAGCCTACGTCACCTGGATGACCATGGCTGTGTTCCTGCTGCCTGCCCTCATC
ATTACCATCTGCCAGATAAGGATTTGCTACAAAATATGGCGAAATTTCAAAGGGAAATTAAACGTCTATA
TCAAGGCCGACAAGCAGAAGAACGGCATCAAGGCGAACTTCCACATCCGCCACAACATCGAGGACGGCGG
CGTGCAGCTCGCCTACCACTACCAGCAGAACACCCCCATCGGCGACGGCCCCGTGCTGCTGCCCGACAAC
CACTACCTGAGCGTGCAGACCAAACTTTCGAAAGACCCCAACGAGAAGCGCGATCACATGGTCCTGCTGG
AGTTCGTGACCGCCGCCGGGATCACTCTCGGCATGGACGAGCTGTACAAGGGCGGTACCGGAGGGATGAT
GGTGAGAAAGGGCGAGGAGCTGTTCACCGGGGTGGTGCCCATCCTGGTCGAGCTGGACGGCGACGTAAAC
GGCCACAAGTTCAGCGTGTCCGGCGAGGGTGAGGGCGATGCCACCTACGGCAAGCTGACCCTGAAGTTCA
TCTGCACCACCGGCAAGCTGCCCGTGCCCTGGCCCACCCTCGTGACCACCCTGACCTACGGCGTGCAGTG
CTTCAGCCGCTACCCCGACCACATGAAGCAGCACGACTTCTTCAAGTCCGCCATGCCCGAAGGCTACATC
CAGGAGCGCACCATCTTCTTCAAGGACGACGGCCACTACAAGACCCGCGCCGAGGTGAAGTTCGAGGGCG
ACACCCTGGTGAACCGCATCGAGCTGAAGGGCATCGACTTCAAGGAGGACGGCAACATCCTGGGGCACAA
GCTGGAGTACAACTCAGTAATCTCCAAGGCAAAGATACGCACAGTGAAAATGACGCTTGTCATCGTGTTG
GTGTACACAATCTGCTGGTCACCGTTCTTCATAGTCCAGCTGTGGGCAGCCTGGGATCCCAACCCTCCAG
ACCAAGGAGTGGCCTTCACCATCCTGATGCTGCTGGCCAGTCTGAACTCGTGCACTAACCCTTGGATCTA
CACAGCTTTTTCCAGCAGTGTGTCCAGAGAGCTTCAGAACCTTCTACACTGCCGGTCACGACTTGGCCGA
AGGGGTTCCCTGCACGATGACTCTACTACCACACACACCTTCACCACCAAGGACAACCTATACTGAGCGG
CCGCTTCACTCCTCAGGTGCAGGCTGCCTATCAGAAGGTGGTGGCTGGTGTGGCCAATGCCCTGGCTCAC
AAATACCACTGAGATCTTTTTCCCTCTGCCAAAAATTATGGGGACATCATGAAGCCCCTTGAGCATCTGA
CTTCTGGCTAATAAAGGAAATTTATTTTCATTGCAATAGTGTGTTGGAATTTTTTGTGTCTCTCACTCGG
AAGGACATATGGGAGGGCAAATCATTTAAAACATCAGAATGAGTATTTGGTTTAGAGTTTGGCAACATAT
GCCCATATGCTGGCTGCCATGAACAAAGGTTGGCTATAAAGAGGTCATCAGTATATGAAACAGCCCCCTG
CTGTCCATTCCTTATTCCATAGAAAAGCCTTGACTTGAGGTTAGATTTTTTTTATATTTTGTTTTGTGTT
ATTTTTTTCTTTAACATCCCTAAAATTTTCCTTACATGTTTTACTAGCCAGATTTTTCCTCCTCTCCTGA
CTACTCCCAGTCATAGCTGTCCCTCTTCTCTTATGAAGATCCCTCGACCTGGAGCTCCAGCTTTTGTTCC
CTTTAGTGAGGGTTAATTTCGAGCTTGGCGTAATCATGGTCATAGCTGTTTCCTGTGTGAAATTGTTATC
CGCTCACAATTCCACACAACATACGAGCCGGAAGCATAAAGTGTAAAGCCTGGGGTGCCTAATGAGTGAG
CTAACTCACATTAATTGCGTTGCGCTCACTGCCCGCTTTCCAGTCGGGAAACCTGTCGTGCCAGCTGCAT
TAATGAATCGGCCAACGCGCGGGGAGAGGCGGTTTGCGTATTGGGCGCTCTTCCGCTTCCTCGCTCACTG
ACTCGCTGCGCTCGGTCGTTCGGCTGCGGCGAGCGGTATCAGCTCACTCAAAGGCGGTAATACGGTTATC
CACAGAATCAGGGGATAACGCAGGAAAGAACATGTGAGCAAAAGGCCAGCAAAAGGCCAGGAACCGTAAA
AAGGCCGCGTTGCTGGCGTTTTTCCATAGGCTCCGCCCCCCTGACGAGCATCACAAAAATCGACGCTCAA
GTCAGAGGTGGCGAAACCCGACAGGACTATAAAGATACCAGGCGTTTCCCCCTGGAAGCTCCCTCGTGCG
CTCTCCTGTTCCGACCCTGCCGCTTACCGGATACCTGTCCGCCTTTCTCCCTTCGGGAAGCGTGGCGCTT
TCTCATAGCTCACGCTGTAGGTATCTCAGTTCGGTGTAGGTCGTTCGCTCCAAGCTGGGCTGTGTGCACG
AACCCCCCGTTCAGCCCGACCGCTGCGCCTTATCCGGTAACTATCGTCTTGAGTCCAACCCGGTAAGACA
CGACTTATCGCCACTGGCAGCAGCCACTGGTAACAGGATTAGCAGAGCGAGGTATGTAGGCGGTGCTACA
GAGTTCTTGAAGTGGTGGCCTAACTACGGCTACACTAGAAGAACAGTATTTGGTATCTGCGCTCTGCTGA
AGCCAGTTACCTTCGGAAAAAGAGTTGGTAGCTCTTGATCCGGCAAACAAACCACCGCTGGTAGCGGTGG
TTTTTTTGTTTGCAAGCAGCAGATTACGCGCAGAAAAAAAGGATCTCAAGAAGATCCTTTGATCTTTTCT
ACGGGGTCTGACGCTCAGTGGAACGAAAACTCACGTTAAGGGATTTTGGTCATGAGATTATCAAAAAGGA
TCTTCACCTAGATCCTTTTAAATTAAAAATGAAGTTTTAAATCAATCTAAAGTATATATGAGTAAACTTG
GTCTGACAGTTACCAATGCTTAATCAGTGAGGCACCTATCTCAGCGATCTGTCTATTTCGTTCATCCATA
GTTGCCTGACTCCCCGTCGTGTAGATAACTACGATACGGGAGGGCTTACCATCTGGCCCCAGTGCTGCAA
TGATACCGCGAGACCCACGCTCACCGGCTCCAGATTTATCAGCAATAAACCAGCCAGCCGGAAGGGCCGA
GCGCAGAAGTGGTCCTGCAACTTTATCCGCCTCCATCCAGTCTATTAATTGTTGCCGGGAAGCTAGAGTA
AGTAGTTCGCCAGTTAATAGTTTGCGCAACGTTGTTGCCATTGCTACAGGCATCGTGGTGTCACGCTCGT
CGTTTGGTATGGCTTCATTCAGCTCCGGTTCCCAACGATCAAGGCGAGTTACATGATCCCCCATGTTGTG
CAAAAAAGCGGTTAGCTCCTTCGGTCCTCCGATCGTTGTCAGAAGTAAGTTGGCCGCAGTGTTATCACTC
ATGGTTATGGCAGCACTGCATAATTCTCTTACTGTCATGCCATCCGTAAGATGCTTTTCTGTGACTGGTG
AGTACTCAACCAAGTCATTCTGAGAATAGTGTATGCGGCGACCGAGTTGCTCTTGCCCGGCGTCAATACG
GGATAATACCGCGCCACATAGCAGAACTTTAAAAGTGCTCATCATTGGAAAACGTTCTTCGGGGCGAAAA
CTCTCAAGGATCTTACCGCTGTTGAGATCCAGTTCGATGTAACCCACTCGTGCACCCAACTGATCTTCAG
CATCTTTTACTTTCACCAGCGTTTCTGGGTGAGCAAAAACAGGAAGGCAAAATGCCGCAAAAAAGGGAAT
AAGGGCGACACGGAAATGTTGAATACTCATACTCTTCCTTTTTCAATATTATTGAAGCATTTATCAGGGT
TATTGTCTCATGAGCGGATACATATTTGAATGTATTTAGAAAAATAAACAAATAGGGGTTCCGCGCACAT
TTCCCCGAAAAGTGCCACCTG
[124 nt withheld, positions 6322-6445]
C
[91 nt withheld, positions 6447-6537]
A
[49 nt withheld, positions 6539-6587]
CCTTTGACGTTGGAGTCCACGTTCTTT
[37 nt withheld, positions 6615-6651]
ACCCTATCTCGGTCTATTCTTTTGATTTATAAGGGATTTTGCCGATTTCGGCCTATTGGTTAAAAAATGA
GCTGATTTAACAAAAATTTAACGCGAATTTTAACAAAATATTAACGCTTACAATTTCCATTCGCCATTCA
GGCTGCGCAACTGTTGGGAAGGGCGATCGGTGCGGGCCTCTTCGCTATTACGCCAGCTGGCGAAAGGGGG
ATGTGCTGCAAGGCGATTAAGTTGGGTAACGCCAGGGTTTTCCCAGTCACGACGTTGTAAAACGACGGCC
AGTGAATTGTAATACGACTCACTATAGGGCGAATTGGGTACCTAGTAATCAATTACGGGGTCATTAGTTC
ATAGCCCATATATGGAGTTCCG
Features (pLannotate 1.2.2; 20 found; start..end, strand, type, name):
      1..304     +  enhancer       CMV enhancer: human cytomegalovirus immediate early enhancer
    306..581     +  promoter       chicken β-actin promoter: No description available
    582..1598    +  intron         chimeric intron: chimera between introns from chicken β-actin and rabbit β-globin
   1652..1691    -  misc_feature   MCS (fragment): pBluescript multiple cloning site
   1896..2474    +  CDS            Avpr2 (fragment): V2R_RAT - Experimental evidence at protein level: Swiss-Prot protein existence level 1. Receptor for arginine vasopressin. The activity of this receptor is mediated by G proteins which activate adenylate cyclase (PubMed:1534150). Involved in renal water reabsorption (By similarity). From Rattus norvegicus (Rat).
   2511..3233    +  CDS            cEGFP: cEGFP is a basic (constitutively fluorescent) green fluorescent protein published in 2008, derived from Aequorea victoria.
   3542..3649    +  CDS            HBB: HBB_PONPY - Experimental evidence at transcript level: Swiss-Prot protein existence level 2. Involved in oxygen transport from the lung to the various peripheral tissues. From Pongo pygmaeus (Bornean orangutan).
   3720..3775    +  polyA_signal   β-globin poly(A) signal: rabbit β-globin polyadenylation signal (Gil and Proudfoot, 1987)
   4130..4148    -  promoter       T3 promoter: promoter for bacteriophage T3 RNA polymerase
   4193..4209    -  protein_bind   lac operator: The lac repressor binds to the lac operator to inhibit transcription in E. coli. This inhibition can be relieved by adding lactose or isopropyl-β-D-thiogalactopyranoside (IPTG). lac repressor encoded by lacI
   4217..4247    -  promoter       lac promoter: promoter for the E. coli lac operon
   4262..4283    -  protein_bind   CAP binding site: CAP binding activates transcription in the presence of cAMP. E. coli catabolite activator protein
   4296..4388    -  CDS            lacI (fragment): lac repressor; lacI; The lac repressor binds to the lac operator to inhibit transcription in E. coli. This inhibition can be relieved by adding lactose or isopropyl-β-D-thiogalactopyranoside (IPTG).
   4571..5159    -  rep_origin     ori: high-copy-number ColE1/pMB1/pBR322/pUC origin of replication
   5330..6190    -  CDS            AmpR: β-lactamase; bla; confers resistance to ampicillin, carbenicillin, and related antibiotics
   6191..6295    -  promoter       AmpR promoter: bla
   6322..6750    +  rep_origin     f1 ori (sequence partly withheld): f1 bacteriophage origin of replication; arrow indicates direction of (+) strand synthesis
   6781..6938    -  CDS            lacZα (fragment): LacZα fragment of β-galactosidase; lacZ fragment
   6941..6959    +  promoter       T7 promoter: promoter for bacteriophage T7 RNA polymerase
   6974..7023    +  enhancer       CMV enhancer (fragment): human cytomegalovirus immediate early enhancer
