[The description below was written by a language model from this plasmid's Addgene catalogue record and pLannotate feature annotations shown in this document.]
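Description:
pCIS.MTRIA-AVP is a mammalian expression plasmid built on the pCIS backbone and encoding MTRIA-AVP, a synthetic, genetically encoded fluorescent sensor for the neuropeptide arginine vasopressin. It is maintained in E. coli as a high-copy plasmid through a ColE1/pUC-type origin and selected with ampicillin via the β-lactamase gene. The backbone also carries pBluescript-derived remnants: an f1 phage origin, T7 and T3 promoters, lac promoter/operator elements, and lacZα and lacI fragments. These play no role in mammalian expression.

The 1,872 bp sensor insert, cloned between EcoRI and NotI sites, is driven by the CAG promoter. This appears in the feature table as the CMV immediate-early enhancer, the chicken β-actin promoter and a chimeric β-actin/β-globin intron, a combination that gives strong constitutive expression in many mammalian cell types. Downstream, rabbit β-globin sequence supplies the polyadenylation signal; the short "HBB" coding hit just before it is most likely part of this globin 3′ region rather than a separate expressed gene.

Within the insert, automated annotation detects a fragment resembling a vasopressin V2 receptor (best match to the rat protein) followed directly by a GFP-derived coding sequence labelled cEGFP. This fits a receptor-based sensor in which a fluorescent protein module is embedded in a G-protein-coupled receptor, so that ligand binding changes fluorescence. The exact receptor source and the design of the fluorescent module are not stated in the record, and the annotation covers only part of the insert. The plasmid is intended for transfecting mammalian cells to optically monitor extracellular vasopressin, and it was deposited alongside a related oxytocin sensor study.
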