Addgene plasmid #184600: pCIS.MTRIA-AVP
Purpose: For expression of a fluorescent sensor for vasopressin in mammalian cells
Depositing lab: Hiroshi Hibino & Daisuke Ino. Depositing organization: The University of Osaka. Publication: A fluorescent sensor for real-time measurement of extracellular oxytocin dynamics in the brain. Ino D, Tanaka Y, Hibino H, Nishiyama M. Nat Methods. 2022 Sep 22. pii: 10.1038/s41592-022-01597-x. doi: 10.1038/s41592-022-01597-x. PubMed 36138174.
Backbone
  Vector backbone: pCIS
  Vector type: Mammalian Expression
Growth in bacteria
  Bacterial resistance: Ampicillin, 100 μg/mL
  Growth temperature: 37°C
  Growth strain: DH5alpha
  Copy number: High Copy
Gene/Insert
  Gene/Insert name: MTRIA-AVP (alt name: AVP biosensor)
  Species: Synthetic
  Insert size (bp): 1872
  Promoter: CAG promoter
  Cloning method: Restriction Enzyme; 5′ cloning site EcoRI (unknown if destroyed); 3′ cloning site NotI (unknown if destroyed)
Terms and licenses: Academic/Nonprofit Terms; Industry Terms: Not Available to Industry
Depositor comments: Please visit https://doi.org/10.1101/2021.07.30.454450 for bioRxiv preprint.
How to cite: pCIS.MTRIA-AVP was a gift from Hiroshi Hibino & Daisuke Ino (Addgene plasmid # 184600 ; http://n2t.net/addgene:184600 ; RRID:Addgene_184600)
